>Addgene plasmid #176696 | pLIB-RSP7 | addgene full sequence | sequence record 346859 | Addgene NGS Result
ACCGCCACTGCGCCGTTACCACCGCTGCGTTCGGTCAAGGTTCTGGACCAGTTGCGTGAGCGCATACGCT
ACTTGCATTACAGTTTACGAACCGAACAGGCTTATGTCAACTGGGTTTGTGCCTTCATCCGTTTCCACGG
TGTGCGTCACCCGGCAACCTTGGGCAGCAGCGAAGTCGAGGCATTTCTGTCCTGGCTGGCGAACGAGCGC
AAGGTTTCGGTCTCCACGCATCGTCAGGCATTGGCGGCCTTGCTGTTCTTCTACGGCAAGGTGCTGTGCA
CGGATCTGCCCTTGCTTCAGGAGATCGGTAGACCTCGGCCGTCGCGGCGCTTGCCGGTGGTGCTGACCCC
GGATGAAGTGGTTCGCATCCTCGGTTTTCTGGAAGGCGAGCATCGTTTGTTCGCCCAGGACTCTAGCTAT
AGTTCTAGTGGTTGGCTACAGCTTTGTTTGTACTATCAACAGGTTGAACTGCTGATCAACAGATCCTCTA
CGCGGCCGCGGTACCATAACTTCGTATAGCATACATTATACGAAGTTATCTGGTTTTACTAGTATCGATT
CGCGACCTACTCCGGAATATTAATAGATCATGGAGATAATTAAAATGATAACCATCTCGCAAATAAATAA
GTATTTTACTGTTTTCGTAACAGTTTTGTAATAAAAAAACCTATAAATATTCCGGATTATTCATACCGTC
CCACCATCGGGCGCGGATCCATGAGTAGCACTTACCAGAAGCCTATAACCATCCCAGGTGACTTTCCGGC
TATACTCAAGGCGTTCACGAGAGAGATATTGCGCGCCCAGCCATCCAACATTTATGAATTTGGAGCACGT
TATTTTAGTGGCTTGCAAGGACAGGCCGAACCGGAGGGCCTCGGTAGGGCGGCACCGGTGGAACCGGCGT
CTACAAGCCACGCAGCAACAAGCAAGGCCACTGATGTAGAGGAGACGGCGGTGATGTTTGATATTGCCGC
ACTTACCCCAGCGGAACTTGAGCCCATACTTATGAAACTCTTCATCGAAGCAGACGCGGATCGTTCGGGC
TTTTTGGATCGTCATGAGTTTACTGCTGTGTTGCGCAACGCTAATCTCAAGCTTTCGGATAGGCAGATAC
GCCAGATCCTTGCCGAGGCAGATGAAAATGATGACGACGTGATACAATACAAAGAATTCCTCCCGATCAT
GGTTGATATATTGCAAAGCATCAAGGCAAAAGAGCAAGCGAAGGCAATGATGCATGGAGTCGAAACCATG
GTGCGCACTGAAGTAGAGACGATGCTCCTCCACGGTTTGCCCCAGGAAGAGCTTCAGGCCTTGATGCTCA
AAGTATTCAAAAAAGCGGACGCGGACGGCTCTGGACAGTTGAACCGCCACGAATTCAAAGAGGCCCTGAA
GGCAGCCGAGTTGGGCCTCACACCAAAAGATATTAATTTGATACTGTCTCACATTGACGTTGACAGAGAT
GGTCTTGTCAGCTATGAGGAATTCATTCCAGTGTGTTTCCAAGTTCTCGTAGAAAGATTCAAGGATGAGA
TAGTCGTTAATGACATTCTTGGCAACGCTGATGAATTGCAGCAGATGTTGTTGGGCGCCTTCCGCGATGC
TGATCCGGACAATACGGGCCTCTTGAGCCAACGCCAAGTAAAGAGCATATTCAAGGAGTTGTCATATAAA
GCTTTGGGACTGACTACGTTGCAGATGGTTTCACTCATTAGCCAGGCACCAACGACCCCAGACGGAATGG
TGCAGTACATACAATTTGTGCCTCAGGCGGCGAGCATAATCCGTAGTATGTATGACGTAGAGACTATGAA
AGGCCGTATGCATGCAATTAAGGCGGTCGCCGAAGCGGGTGGAATAGCTGCCCTCGGTGCCTTGGATCTC
GACCAGCTGCGCGGTGTTCTTGAGCAAGCCTTTCAGAGAGTGGATACTGAAGGCGCTGGTCAGTTGACTT
TGCCGCAAGTGACACAAGTGCTCGACGGCCTTAACTCCTTGGCTCCTGACGCCAACTTGGCCCTCTCAGA
CCAGCATATGAAGGCGATGTTTGCGGCGATAGACGCAGACGAAAGCGGCACGGTAGACTGGACGGAATTG
GTTAATTTTATATGTGACGCGCTGGAGCACATAGAGAGGGAAGCGTATGTTGCAAATATGCGTGACGGCG
GAGCAGGTGGAGCGGGCGAAGCGGAGGCTTCCCCCGGCGACGAAGAGGCGTAAAAGCTTGTCGAGAAGTA
CTAGAGGATCATAATCAGCCATACCACATTTGTAGAGGTTTTACTTGCTTTAAAAAACCTCCCACACCTC
CCCCTGAACCTGAAACATAAAATGAATGCAATTGTTGTTGTTAACTTGTTTATTGCAGCTTATAATGGTT
ACAAATAAAGCAATAGCATCACAAATTTCACAAATAAAGCATTTTTTTCACTGCATTCTAGTTGTGGTTT
GTCCAAACTCATCAATGTATCTTATCATGTCTGGATCTGATCACTGCTTGAGCCTAGAAGATCCGGCTGC
TAACAAAGCCCGAAAGGAAGCTGAGTTGGCTGCTGCCACCGCTGAGCAATAACTATCATAACCCCTAGGA
GATCCGAACCAGATAAGTGAAATCTAGTTCCAAACTATTTTGTCATTTTTAATTTTCGTATTAGCTTACG
ACGCTACACCCAGTTCCCATCTATTTTGTCACTCTTCCCTAAATAATCCTTAAAAACTCCATTTCCACCC
CTCCCAGTTCCCAACTATTTTGTCCGCCCACAGCGGGGCATTTTTCTTCCTGTTATGTTTTTAATCAAAC
ATCCTGCCAACTCCATGTGACAAACCGTCATCTTCGGCTACTTTTTCTCTGTCACAGAATGAAAATTTTT
CTGTCATCTCTTCGTTATTAATGTTTGTAATTGACTGAATATCAACGCTTATTTGCAGCCTGAATGGCGA
ATGGG
[124 nt withheld, positions 2946-3069]
C
[91 nt withheld, positions 3071-3161]
A
[49 nt withheld, positions 3163-3211]
CCTTTGACGTTGGAGTCCACGTTCTT
[37 nt withheld, positions 3238-3274]
ACCCTATCTCGGTCTATTCTTTTGATTTATAAGGGATTTTGCCGATTTCGGCCTATTGGTTAAAAAATGA
GCTGATTTAACAAAAATTTAACGCGAATTTTAACAAAATATTAACGCTTACAATTTAGGTGGCACTTTTC
GGGGAAATGTGCGCGGAACCCCTATTTGTTTATTTTTCTAAATACATTCAAATATGTATCCGCTCATGAG
ACAATAACCCTGATAAATGCTTCAATAATATTGAAAAAGGAAGAGTATGAGTATTCAACATTTCCGTGTC
GCCCTTATTCCCTTTTTTGCGGCATTTTGCCTTCCTGTTTTTGCTCACCCAGAAACGCTGGTGAAAGTAA
AAGATGCTGAAGATCAGTTGGGTGCACGAGTGGGTTACATCGAACTGGATCTCAACAGCGGTAAGATCCT
TGAGAGTTTTCGCCCCGAAGAACGTTTTCCAATGATGAGCACTTTTAAAGTTCTGCTATGTGGCGCGGTA
TTATCCCGTATTGACGCCGGGCAAGAGCAACTCGGTCGCCGCATACACTATTCTCAGAATGACTTGGTTG
AGTACTCACCAGTCACAGAAAAGCATCTTACGGATGGCATGACAGTAAGAGAATTATGCAGTGCTGCCAT
AACCATGAGTGATAACACTGCGGCCAACTTACTTCTGACAACGATCGGAGGACCGAAGGAGCTAACCGCT
TTTTTGCACAACATGGGGGATCATGTAACTCGCCTTGATCGTTGGGAACCGGAGCTGAATGAAGCCATAC
CAAACGACGAGCGTGACACCACGATGCCTGTAGCAATGGCAACAACGTTGCGCAAACTATTAACTGGCGA
ACTACTTACTCTAGCTTCCCGGCAACAATTAATAGACTGGATGGAGGCGGATAAAGTTGCAGGACCACTT
CTGCGCTCGGCCCTTCCGGCTGGCTGGTTTATTGCTGATAAATCTGGAGCCGGTGAGCGTGGGTCTCGCG
GTATCATTGCAGCACTGGGGCCAGATGGTAAGCCCTCCCGTATCGTAGTTATCTACACGACGGGGAGTCA
GGCAACTATGGATGAACGAAATAGACAGATCGCTGAGATAGGTGCCTCACTGATTAAGCATTGGTAACTG
TCAGACCAAGTTTACTCATATATACTTTAGATTGATTTAAAACTTCATTTTTAATTTAAAAGGATCTAGG
TGAAGATCCTTTTTGATAATCTCATGACCAAAATCCCTTAACGTGAGTTTTCGTTCCACTGAGCGTCAGA
CCCCGTAGAAAAGATCAAAGGATCTTCTTGAGATCCTTTTTTTCTGCGCGTAATCTGCTGCTTGCAAACA
AAAAAACCACCGCTACCAGCGGTGGTTTGTTTGCCGGATCAAGAGCTACCAACTCTTTTTCCGAAGGTAA
CTGGCTTCAGCAGAGCGCAGATACCAAATACTATTCTTCTAGTGTAGCCGTAGTTAGGCCACCACTTCAA
GAACTCTGTAGCACCGCCTACATACCTCGCTCTGCTAATCCTGTTACCAGTGGCTGCTGCCAGTGGCGAT
AAGTCGTGTCTTACCGGGTTGGACTCAAGACGATAGTTACCGGATAAGGCGCAGCGGTCGGGCTGAACGG
GGGGTTCGTGCACACAGCCCAGCTTGGAGCGAACGACCTACACCGAACTGAGATACCTACAGCGTGAGCT
ATGAGAAAGCGCCACGCTTCCCGAAGGGAGAAAGGCGGACAGGTATCCGGTAAGCGGCAGGGTCGGAACA
GGAGAGCGCACGAGGGAGCTTCCAGGGGGAAACGCCTGGTATCTTTATAGTCCTGTCGGGTTTCGCCACC
TCTGACTTGAGCGTCGATTTTTGTGATGCTCGTCAGGGGGGCGGAGCCTATGGAAAAACGCCAGCAACGC
GGCCTTTTTACGGTTCCTGGCCTTTTGCTGGCCTTTTGCTCACATGTTCTTTCCTGCGTTATCCCCTGAT
TCTGTGGATAACCGTATTACCGCCTTTGAGTGAGCTGATACCGCTCGCCGCAGCCGAACGACCGAGCGCA
GCGAGTCAGTGAGCGAGGAAGCGGAAGAGCGCCTGATGCGGTATTTTCTCCTTACGCATCTGTGCGGTAT
TTCACACCGCATAGACCAGCCGCGTAACCTGGCAAAATCGGTTACGGTTGAGTAATAAATGGATGCCCTG
CGTAAGCGGGTGTGGGCGGACAATAAAGTCTTAAACTGAACAAAATAGATCTAAACTATGACAATAAAGT
CTTAAACTAGACAGAATAGTTGTAAACTGAAATCAGTCCAGTTATGCTGTGAAAAAGCATACTGGACTTT
TGTTATGGCTAAAGCAAACTCTTCATTTTCTGAAGTGCAAATTGCCCGTCGTATTAAAGAGGGGCGTGGC
CAAGGGCATGGTAAAGACTATATTCGCGGCGTTGTGACAATTTACCGAACAACTCCGCGGCCGGGAAGCC
GATCTCGGCTTGAACGAATTGTTAGGTGGCGGTACTTGGGTCGATATCAAAGTGCATCACTTCTTCCCGT
ATGCCCAACTTTGTATAGAGAGCCACTGCGGGATCGTCACCGTAATCTGCTTGCACGTAGATCACATAAG
CACCAAGCGCGTTGGCCTCATGCTTGAGGAGATTGATGAGCGCGGTGGCAATGCCCTGCCTCCGGTGCTC
GCCGGAGACTGCGAGATCATAGATATAGATCTCACTACGCGGCTGCTCAAACTTGGGCAGAACGTAAGCC
GCGAGAGCGCCAACAACCGCTTCTTGGTCGAAGGCAGCAAGCGCGATGAATGTCTTACTACGGAGCAAGT
TCCCGAGGTAATCGGAGTCCGGCTGATGTTGGGAGTAGGTGGCTACGTCTCCGAACTCACGACCGAAAAG
ATCAAGAGCAGCCCGCATGGATTTGACTTGGTCAGGGCCGAGCCTACATGTGCGAATGATGCCCATACTT
GAGCCACCTAACTTTGTTTTAGGGCGACTGCCCTGCTGCGTAACATCGTTGCTGCTGCGTAACATCGTTG
CTGCTCCATAACATCAAACATCGACCCACGGCGTAACGCGCTTGCTGCTTGGATGCCCGAGGCATAGACT
GTACAAAAAAACAGTCATAACAAGCCATGAAA
Features (pLannotate 1.2.2; 17 found; start..end, strand, type, name):
     82..110     -  promoter       Pc promoter: intI1 (promoter lies within the coding sequence); class 1 integron promoter
     88..450     -  CDS            YPR2_ECOLX (fragment): Protein predicted: Swiss-Prot protein existence level 4. From Escherichia coli.
    450..477     -  rep_origin     R6K γ ori (fragment): γ replication origin from E. coli plasmid R6K; requires the R6K initiator protein pi for replication
    506..539     +  protein_bind   loxP: Cre-mediated recombination occurs in the 8-bp core sequence (GCATACAT). Cre recombinase
    587..678     +  promoter       polyhedrin promoter: polh from Autographa californica; promoter for the baculovirus polyhedrin gene
   2247..2330    +  CDS            large T antigen (fragment): large T antigen from SV40 (simian virus 40)
   2353..2487    +  polyA_signal   SV40 poly(A) signal: SV40 polyadenylation signal
   2516..2565    +  CDS            SET1 (fragment): solubility-enhancement tag derived from T7 phage gene 10B
   2597..2762    -  mobile_element Tn7L: mini-Tn7 element (left end of the Tn7 transposon) Tn7
   2925..2941    +  CDS            lacZα (fragment): LacZα fragment of β-galactosidase; lacZ fragment
   2946..3400    +  rep_origin     f1 ori (sequence partly withheld): f1 bacteriophage origin of replication; arrow indicates direction of (+) strand synthesis
   3426..3530    +  promoter       AmpR promoter: bla
   3531..4391    +  CDS            AmpR: β-lactamase; bla; confers resistance to ampicillin, carbenicillin, and related antibiotics
   4562..5150    +  rep_origin     ori: high-copy-number ColE1/pMB1/pBR322/pUC origin of replication
   5336..5387    -  misc_feature   bom (fragment): basis of mobility region from pBR322
   5455..5679    -  mobile_element Tn7R: mini-Tn7 element (right end of the Tn7 transposon) Tn7
   5746..6279    -  CDS            GmR: gentamycin acetyltransferase; aacC1; confers resistance to gentamycin
