[The description below was written by a language model from this plasmid's Addgene catalogue record and pLannotate feature annotations shown in this document.]
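Description:
pLIB-RSP7 is a baculovirus transfer plasmid built on the pLIB backbone for producing the Chlamydomonas reinhardtii radial spoke protein RSP7 in insect cells. In bacteria it is maintained as a high-copy plasmid through a ColE1/pUC-type origin and selected with ampicillin via the β-lactamase gene. An f1 origin is also present, along with small remnants (a bom fragment, a short R6K γ ori fragment, a lacZα fragment) that appear to be leftovers of the vector's construction rather than functional modules.

The unmutated RSP7 coding sequence, inserted by Gibson assembly, sits between the polyhedrin promoter, the very late, strong promoter of Autographa californica nucleopolyhedrovirus, and an SV40 polyadenylation signal. The feature table does not annotate the insert itself, but the unannotated interval between these two elements corresponds to it, and no tags are recorded. The annotated SET1 hit downstream of the poly(A) signal is a short fragment outside the expression unit. The cassette, together with a gentamicin acetyltransferase gene driven from the integron Pc promoter, is flanked by the Tn7L and Tn7R ends of a mini-Tn7 element. This arrangement allows Tn7 transposase to move the expression cassette and gentamicin marker into a bacmid carrying a Tn7 attachment site, yielding recombinant baculovirus DNA for transfecting insect cells. A single loxP site upstream of the promoter provides a handle for Cre-mediated fusion with other compatible plasmids when assembling multigene constructs.

The plasmid is intended for recombinant RSP7 expression. The associated work concerns the structure of the ciliary radial spoke head and its role in mechanoregulation of ciliary beating.
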