Addgene plasmid #176696: pLIB-RSP7
Purpose: Expression of Chlamydomonas reinhardtii RSP7 recombinant protein in insect cells
Depositing lab: Ron Vale. Depositing organization: University of California, San Francisco (UCSF). Publication: Structure of the radial spoke head and insights into its role in mechanoregulation of ciliary beating. Grossman-Haham I, Coudray N, Yu Z, Wang F, Zhang N, Bhabha G, Vale RD. Nat Struct Mol Biol. 2021 Jan;28(1):20-28. doi: 10.1038/s41594-020-00519-9. Epub 2020 Dec 14. PubMed 33318704.
Backbone
  Vector backbone: pLIB
  Backbone size w/o insert (bp): 4886
  Vector type: Insect Expression
Growth in bacteria
  Bacterial resistance: Ampicillin, 100 μg/mL
  Growth temperature: 37°C
  Growth strain: Mach1
  Copy number: High Copy
Gene/Insert
  Gene/Insert name: RSP7
  Species: Chlamydomonas reinhardtii
  Mutation: None
  Promoter: polyhedrin
  Cloning method: Gibson Cloning
  Sequencing primers: 5′ CGTAACAGTTTTGTAATAAAAAAACCTATAAATATTCCGG; 3′ GCAAGTAAAACCTCTACAAATGTGGTATGG
Terms and licenses: Academic/Nonprofit Terms; Industry Terms: Not Available to Industry
How to cite: pLIB-RSP7 was a gift from Ron Vale (Addgene plasmid # 176696 ; http://n2t.net/addgene:176696 ; RRID:Addgene_176696)
